Addgene plasmid #125652: pCMV-ABEmax(TadA E59A, TadA*V106F)
Purpose: pCMV-ABEmax(TadA E59A, TadA*V106F) in mammalian cells
Depositing lab: David Liu. Depositing organization: Broad Institute. Publication: Analysis and minimization of cellular RNA editing by DNA adenine base editors. Rees HA, Wilson C, Doman JL, Liu DR. Sci Adv. 2019 May 8;5(5):eaax5717. doi: 10.1126/sciadv.aax5717. eCollection 2019 May. PubMed 31086823.
Backbone
  Vector backbone: CMV
  Vector type: Mammalian Expression
Growth in bacteria
  Bacterial resistance: Ampicillin, 100 μg/mL
  Growth temperature: 37°C
  Growth strain: DH5alpha
  Copy number: Unknown
Gene/Insert
  Gene/Insert name: ABEmax(TadA E59A TadA* V106F)
  Species: H. sapiens (human)
Terms and licenses: Academic/Nonprofit Terms; Industry Terms: Not Available to Industry
How to cite: pCMV-ABEmax(TadA E59A, TadA*V106F) was a gift from David Liu (Addgene plasmid # 125652 ; http://n2t.net/addgene:125652 ; RRID:Addgene_125652)
