[The description below was written by a language model from this plasmid's Addgene catalogue record and pLannotate feature annotations shown in this document.]
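Description:
pCMV-ABEmax(TadA E59A, TadA*V106F) is an 8,811-bp mammalian expression plasmid encoding a variant of the ABEmax adenine base editor. It is propagated in E. coli through a high-copy ColE1/pUC-type origin and selected with ampicillin via the β-lactamase gene and its own promoter. Remnants of earlier cloning vectors (lac promoter/operator, CAP site, lacI and bom fragments, short SV40 promoter and MCS fragments) sit in the backbone and have no evident role in the payload. No mammalian selection marker is annotated, which fits transient transfection use. The two sequence records, one from the depositor and one from repository sequencing, are the same length and carry the same features in the same order, differing only in where the circular numbering begins.

The expression cassette is driven by the human cytomegalovirus immediate-early enhancer and promoter and terminated by the bovine growth hormone polyadenylation signal. A T7 promoter lies just upstream of the coding region and could support in vitro transcription. The open reading frame consists of two tandem copies of the E. coli tRNA adenosine deaminase TadA followed by Streptococcus pyogenes Cas9 carrying the D10A mutation. The Cas9 is annotated as two adjoining segments but is contiguous. By name, the first TadA carries E59A and the second, evolved TadA* carries V106F. The feature table does not annotate these substitutions, linkers or nuclear localization signals. The catalogue lists the insert species as human, although the annotated coding parts are bacterial in origin.

The associated publication concerns analysing and minimising cellular RNA editing by DNA adenine base editors, so the plasmid presumably serves to test this variant in mammalian cells. No guide RNA cassette is annotated, so a guide would have to come from a separate construct.
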