Features (pLannotate 1.2.2; 18 found; start..end, strand, type, name):
    132..335     +  promoter       CMV promoter: human cytomegalovirus (CMV) immediate early promoter
    377..395     +  promoter       T7 promoter: promoter for bacteriophage T7 RNA polymerase
    466..942     +  CDS            tadA: TADA_ECOLI - Also known as yfhC. Experimental evidence at protein level: Swiss-Prot protein existence level 1. Catalyzes the deamination of adenosine to inosine at the wobble position 34 of tRNA(Arg2). Essential for cell viability. From Escherichia coli (strain K12).
   1063..1554    +  CDS            tadA: TADA_ECOLI - Also known as yfhC. Experimental evidence at protein level: Swiss-Prot protein existence level 1. Catalyzes the deamination of adenosine to inosine at the wobble position 34 of tRNA(Arg2). Essential for cell viability. From Escherichia coli (strain K12).
   1654..3255    +  CDS            dCas9(N): N-terminal portion of catalytically inactive Streptococcus pyogenes dCas9 carrying the D10A mutation (Zetsche et al., 2015)
   3256..5750    +  CDS            Cas9(C) (fragment): C-terminal portion of Streptococcus pyogenes Cas9 (Zetsche et al., 2015)
   5872..6096    +  polyA_signal   bGH poly(A) signal: bovine growth hormone polyadenylation signal
   6100..6121    +  promoter       SV40 promoter (fragment): SV40 enhancer and early promoter
   6126..6142    +  misc_feature   MCS (fragment): pBluescript multiple cloning site
   6191..6207    -  protein_bind   lac operator: The lac repressor binds to the lac operator to inhibit transcription in E. coli. This inhibition can be relieved by adding lactose or isopropyl-β-D-thiogalactopyranoside (IPTG). lac repressor encoded by lacI
   6215..6245    -  promoter       lac promoter: promoter for the E. coli lac operon
   6260..6281    -  protein_bind   CAP binding site: CAP binding activates transcription in the presence of cAMP. E. coli catabolite activator protein
   6294..6386    -  CDS            lacI (fragment): lac repressor; lacI; The lac repressor binds to the lac operator to inhibit transcription in E. coli. This inhibition can be relieved by adding lactose or isopropyl-β-D-thiogalactopyranoside (IPTG).
   6569..7157    -  rep_origin     ori: high-copy-number ColE1/pMB1/pBR322/pUC origin of replication
   7328..8188    -  CDS            AmpR: β-lactamase; bla; confers resistance to ampicillin, carbenicillin, and related antibiotics
   8189..8293    -  promoter       AmpR promoter: bla
   8364..8408    -  misc_feature   bom (fragment): basis of mobility region from pBR322
   8563..131     +  enhancer       CMV enhancer (across the origin): human cytomegalovirus immediate early enhancer
>Addgene plasmid #125652 | pCMV-ABEmax(TadA E59A, TadA*V106F) | depositor full sequence | sequence record 240557 | pCMV-ABEmax(TadA E59A, TadA*V106F) sequence 8811 bps
ATATGCCAAGTACGCCCCCTATTGACGTCAATGACGGTAAATGGCCCGCCTGGCATTATGCCCAGTACAT
GACCTTATGGGACTTTCCTACTTGGCAGTACATCTACGTATTAGTCATCGCTATTACCATGGTGATGCGG
TTTTGGCAGTACATCAATGGGCGTGGATAGCGGTTTGACTCACGGGGATTTCCAAGTCTCCACCCCATTG
ACGTCAATGGGAGTTTGTTTTGGCACCAAAATCAACGGGACTTTCCAAAATGTCGTAACAACTCCGCCCC
ATTGACGCAAATGGGCGGTAGGCGTGTACGGTGGGAGGTCTATATAAGCAGAGCTGGTTTAGTGAACCGT
CAGATCCGCTAGAGATCCGCGGCCGCTAATACGACTCACTATAGGGAGAGCCGCCACCATGAAACGGACA
GCCGACGGAAGCGAGTTCGAGTCACCAAAGAAGAAGCGGAAAGTCTCTGAAGTCGAGTTTAGCCACGAGT
ATTGGATGAGGCACGCACTGACCCTGGCAAAGCGAGCATGGGATGAAAGAGAAGTCCCCGTGGGCGCCGT
GCTGGTGCACAACAATAGAGTGATCGGAGAGGGATGGAACAGGCCAATCGGCCGCCACGACCCTACCGCA
CACGCAGCGATCATGGCACTGAGGCAGGGAGGCCTGGTCATGCAGAATTACCGCCTGATCGATGCCACCC
TGTATGTGACACTGGAGCCATGCGTGATGTGCGCAGGAGCAATGATCCACAGCAGGATCGGAAGAGTGGT
GTTCGGAGCACGGGACGCCAAGACCGGCGCAGCAGGCTCCCTGATGGATGTGCTGCACCACCCCGGCATG
AACCACCGGGTGGAGATCACAGAGGGAATCCTGGCAGACGAGTGCGCCGCCCTGCTGAGCGATTTCTTTA
GAATGCGGAGACAGGAGATCAAGGCCCAGAAGAAGGCACAGAGCTCCACCGACTCTGGAGGATCTAGCGG
AGGATCCTCTGGAAGCGAGACACCAGGCACAAGCGAGTCCGCCACACCAGAGAGCTCCGGCGGCTCCTCC
GGAGGATCCTCTGAGGTGGAGTTTTCCCACGAGTACTGGATGAGACATGCCCTGACCCTGGCCAAGAGGG
CACGCGATGAGAGGGAGGTGCCTGTGGGAGCCGTGCTGGTGCTGAACAATAGAGTGATCGGCGAGGGCTG
GAACAGAGCCATCGGCCTGCACGACCCAACAGCCCATGCCGAAATTATGGCCCTGAGACAGGGCGGCCTG
GTCATGCAGAACTACAGACTGATTGACGCCACCCTGTACGTGACATTCGAGCCTTGCGTGATGTGCGCCG
GCGCCATGATCCACTCTAGGATCGGCCGCGTGGTGTTTGGCTTTAGGAACGCAAAAACCGGCGCCGCAGG
CTCCCTGATGGACGTGCTGCACTACCCCGGCATGAATCACCGCGTCGAAATTACCGAGGGAATCCTGGCA
GATGAATGTGCCGCCCTGCTGTGCTATTTCTTTCGGATGCCTAGACAGGTGTTCAATGCTCAGAAGAAGG
CCCAGAGCTCCACCGACTCCGGAGGATCTAGCGGAGGCTCCTCTGGCTCTGAGACACCTGGCACAAGCGA
GAGCGCAACACCTGAAAGCAGCGGGGGCAGCAGCGGGGGGTCAGACAAGAAGTACAGCATCGGCCTGGCC
ATCGGCACCAACTCTGTGGGCTGGGCCGTGATCACCGACGAGTACAAGGTGCCCAGCAAGAAATTCAAGG
TGCTGGGCAACACCGACCGGCACAGCATCAAGAAGAACCTGATCGGAGCCCTGCTGTTCGACAGCGGCGA
AACAGCCGAGGCCACCCGGCTGAAGAGAACCGCCAGAAGAAGATACACCAGACGGAAGAACCGGATCTGC
TATCTGCAAGAGATCTTCAGCAACGAGATGGCCAAGGTGGACGACAGCTTCTTCCACAGACTGGAAGAGT
CCTTCCTGGTGGAAGAGGATAAGAAGCACGAGCGGCACCCCATCTTCGGCAACATCGTGGACGAGGTGGC
CTACCACGAGAAGTACCCCACCATCTACCACCTGAGAAAGAAACTGGTGGACAGCACCGACAAGGCCGAC
CTGCGGCTGATCTATCTGGCCCTGGCCCACATGATCAAGTTCCGGGGCCACTTCCTGATCGAGGGCGACC
TGAACCCCGACAACAGCGACGTGGACAAGCTGTTCATCCAGCTGGTGCAGACCTACAACCAGCTGTTCGA
GGAAAACCCCATCAACGCCAGCGGCGTGGACGCCAAGGCCATCCTGTCTGCCAGACTGAGCAAGAGCAGA
CGGCTGGAAAATCTGATCGCCCAGCTGCCCGGCGAGAAGAAGAATGGCCTGTTCGGAAACCTGATTGCCC
TGAGCCTGGGCCTGACCCCCAACTTCAAGAGCAACTTCGACCTGGCCGAGGATGCCAAACTGCAGCTGAG
CAAGGACACCTACGACGACGACCTGGACAACCTGCTGGCCCAGATCGGCGACCAGTACGCCGACCTGTTT
CTGGCCGCCAAGAACCTGTCCGACGCCATCCTGCTGAGCGACATCCTGAGAGTGAACACCGAGATCACCA
AGGCCCCCCTGAGCGCCTCTATGATCAAGAGATACGACGAGCACCACCAGGACCTGACCCTGCTGAAAGC
TCTCGTGCGGCAGCAGCTGCCTGAGAAGTACAAAGAGATTTTCTTCGACCAGAGCAAGAACGGCTACGCC
GGCTACATTGACGGCGGAGCCAGCCAGGAAGAGTTCTACAAGTTCATCAAGCCCATCCTGGAAAAGATGG
ACGGCACCGAGGAACTGCTCGTGAAGCTGAACAGAGAGGACCTGCTGCGGAAGCAGCGGACCTTCGACAA
CGGCAGCATCCCCCACCAGATCCACCTGGGAGAGCTGCACGCCATTCTGCGGCGGCAGGAAGATTTTTAC
CCATTCCTGAAGGACAACCGGGAAAAGATCGAGAAGATCCTGACCTTCCGCATCCCCTACTACGTGGGCC
CTCTGGCCAGGGGAAACAGCAGATTCGCCTGGATGACCAGAAAGAGCGAGGAAACCATCACCCCCTGGAA
CTTCGAGGAAGTGGTGGACAAGGGCGCTTCCGCCCAGAGCTTCATCGAGCGGATGACCAACTTCGATAAG
AACCTGCCCAACGAGAAGGTGCTGCCCAAGCACAGCCTGCTGTACGAGTACTTCACCGTGTATAACGAGC
TGACCAAAGTGAAATACGTGACCGAGGGAATGAGAAAGCCCGCCTTCCTGAGCGGCGAGCAGAAAAAGGC
CATCGTGGACCTGCTGTTCAAGACCAACCGGAAAGTGACCGTGAAGCAGCTGAAAGAGGACTACTTCAAG
AAAATCGAGTGCTTCGACTCCGTGGAAATCTCCGGCGTGGAAGATCGGTTCAACGCCTCCCTGGGCACAT
ACCACGATCTGCTGAAAATTATCAAGGACAAGGACTTCCTGGACAATGAGGAAAACGAGGACATTCTGGA
AGATATCGTGCTGACCCTGACACTGTTTGAGGACAGAGAGATGATCGAGGAACGGCTGAAAACCTATGCC
CACCTGTTCGACGACAAAGTGATGAAGCAGCTGAAGCGGCGGAGATACACCGGCTGGGGCAGGCTGAGCC
GGAAGCTGATCAACGGCATCCGGGACAAGCAGTCCGGCAAGACAATCCTGGATTTCCTGAAGTCCGACGG
CTTCGCCAACAGAAACTTCATGCAGCTGATCCACGACGACAGCCTGACCTTTAAAGAGGACATCCAGAAA
GCCCAGGTGTCCGGCCAGGGCGATAGCCTGCACGAGCACATTGCCAATCTGGCCGGCAGCCCCGCCATTA
AGAAGGGCATCCTGCAGACAGTGAAGGTGGTGGACGAGCTCGTGAAAGTGATGGGCCGGCACAAGCCCGA
GAACATCGTGATCGAAATGGCCAGAGAGAACCAGACCACCCAGAAGGGACAGAAGAACAGCCGCGAGAGA
ATGAAGCGGATCGAAGAGGGCATCAAAGAGCTGGGCAGCCAGATCCTGAAAGAACACCCCGTGGAAAACA
CCCAGCTGCAGAACGAGAAGCTGTACCTGTACTACCTGCAGAATGGGCGGGATATGTACGTGGACCAGGA
ACTGGACATCAACCGGCTGTCCGACTACGATGTGGACCATATCGTGCCTCAGAGCTTTCTGAAGGACGAC
TCCATCGACAACAAGGTGCTGACCAGAAGCGACAAGAACCGGGGCAAGAGCGACAACGTGCCCTCCGAAG
AGGTCGTGAAGAAGATGAAGAACTACTGGCGGCAGCTGCTGAACGCCAAGCTGATTACCCAGAGAAAGTT
CGACAATCTGACCAAGGCCGAGAGAGGCGGCCTGAGCGAACTGGATAAGGCCGGCTTCATCAAGAGACAG
CTGGTGGAAACCCGGCAGATCACAAAGCACGTGGCACAGATCCTGGACTCCCGGATGAACACTAAGTACG
ACGAGAATGACAAGCTGATCCGGGAAGTGAAAGTGATCACCCTGAAGTCCAAGCTGGTGTCCGATTTCCG
GAAGGATTTCCAGTTTTACAAAGTGCGCGAGATCAACAACTACCACCACGCCCACGACGCCTACCTGAAC
GCCGTCGTGGGAACCGCCCTGATCAAAAAGTACCCTAAGCTGGAAAGCGAGTTCGTGTACGGCGACTACA
AGGTGTACGACGTGCGGAAGATGATCGCCAAGAGCGAGCAGGAAATCGGCAAGGCTACCGCCAAGTACTT
CTTCTACAGCAACATCATGAACTTTTTCAAGACCGAGATTACCCTGGCCAACGGCGAGATCCGGAAGCGG
CCTCTGATCGAGACAAACGGCGAAACCGGGGAGATCGTGTGGGATAAGGGCCGGGATTTTGCCACCGTGC
GGAAAGTGCTGAGCATGCCCCAAGTGAATATCGTGAAAAAGACCGAGGTGCAGACAGGCGGCTTCAGCAA
AGAGTCTATCCTGCCCAAGAGGAACAGCGATAAGCTGATCGCCAGAAAGAAGGACTGGGACCCTAAGAAG
TACGGCGGCTTCGACAGCCCCACCGTGGCCTATTCTGTGCTGGTGGTGGCCAAAGTGGAAAAGGGCAAGT
CCAAGAAACTGAAGAGTGTGAAAGAGCTGCTGGGGATCACCATCATGGAAAGAAGCAGCTTCGAGAAGAA
TCCCATCGACTTTCTGGAAGCCAAGGGCTACAAAGAAGTGAAAAAGGACCTGATCATCAAGCTGCCTAAG
TACTCCCTGTTCGAGCTGGAAAACGGCCGGAAGAGAATGCTGGCCTCTGCCGGCGAACTGCAGAAGGGAA
ACGAACTGGCCCTGCCCTCCAAATATGTGAACTTCCTGTACCTGGCCAGCCACTATGAGAAGCTGAAGGG
CTCCCCCGAGGATAATGAGCAGAAACAGCTGTTTGTGGAACAGCACAAGCACTACCTGGACGAGATCATC
GAGCAGATCAGCGAGTTCTCCAAGAGAGTGATCCTGGCCGACGCTAATCTGGACAAAGTGCTGTCCGCCT
ACAACAAGCACCGGGATAAGCCCATCAGAGAGCAGGCCGAGAATATCATCCACCTGTTTACCCTGACCAA
TCTGGGAGCCCCTGCCGCCTTCAAGTACTTTGACACCACCATCGACCGGAAGAGGTACACCAGCACCAAA
GAGGTGCTGGACGCCACCCTGATCCACCAGAGCATCACCGGCCTGTACGAGACACGGATCGACCTGTCTC
AGCTGGGAGGTGACTCTGGCGGCTCAAAAAGAACCGCCGACGGCAGCGAATTCGAGCCCAAGAAGAAGAG
GAAAGTCTAACCGGTCATCATCACCATCACCATTGAGTTTAAACCCGCTGATCAGCCTCGACTGTGCCTT
CTAGTTGCCAGCCATCTGTTGTTTGCCCCTCCCCCGTGCCTTCCTTGACCCTGGAAGGTGCCACTCCCAC
TGTCCTTTCCTAATAAAATGAGGAAATTGCATCGCATTGTCTGAGTAGGTGTCATTCTATTCTGGGGGGT
GGGGTGGGGCAGGACAGCAAGGGGGAGGATTGGGAAGACAATAGCAGGCATGCTGGGGATGCGGTGGGCT
CTATGGCTTCTGAGGCGGAAAGAACCAGCTGGGGCTCGATACCGTCGACCTCTAGCTAGAGCTTGGCGTA
ATCATGGTCATAGCTGTTTCCTGTGTGAAATTGTTATCCGCTCACAATTCCACACAACATACGAGCCGGA
AGCATAAAGTGTAAAGCCTAGGGTGCCTAATGAGTGAGCTAACTCACATTAATTGCGTTGCGCTCACTGC
CCGCTTTCCAGTCGGGAAACCTGTCGTGCCAGCTGCATTAATGAATCGGCCAACGCGCGGGGAGAGGCGG
TTTGCGTATTGGGCGCTCTTCCGCTTCCTCGCTCACTGACTCGCTGCGCTCGGTCGTTCGGCTGCGGCGA
GCGGTATCAGCTCACTCAAAGGCGGTAATACGGTTATCCACAGAATCAGGGGATAACGCAGGAAAGAACA
TGTGAGCAAAAGGCCAGCAAAAGGCCAGGAACCGTAAAAAGGCCGCGTTGCTGGCGTTTTTCCATAGGCT
CCGCCCCCCTGACGAGCATCACAAAAATCGACGCTCAAGTCAGAGGTGGCGAAACCCGACAGGACTATAA
AGATACCAGGCGTTTCCCCCTGGAAGCTCCCTCGTGCGCTCTCCTGTTCCGACCCTGCCGCTTACCGGAT
ACCTGTCCGCCTTTCTCCCTTCGGGAAGCGTGGCGCTTTCTCATAGCTCACGCTGTAGGTATCTCAGTTC
GGTGTAGGTCGTTCGCTCCAAGCTGGGCTGTGTGCACGAACCCCCCGTTCAGCCCGACCGCTGCGCCTTA
TCCGGTAACTATCGTCTTGAGTCCAACCCGGTAAGACACGACTTATCGCCACTGGCAGCAGCCACTGGTA
ACAGGATTAGCAGAGCGAGGTATGTAGGCGGTGCTACAGAGTTCTTGAAGTGGTGGCCTAACTACGGCTA
CACTAGAAGAACAGTATTTGGTATCTGCGCTCTGCTGAAGCCAGTTACCTTCGGAAAAAGAGTTGGTAGC
TCTTGATCCGGCAAACAAACCACCGCTGGTAGCGGTGGTTTTTTTGTTTGCAAGCAGCAGATTACGCGCA
GAAAAAAAGGATCTCAAGAAGATCCTTTGATCTTTTCTACGGGGTCTGACGCTCAGTGGAACGAAAACTC
ACGTTAAGGGATTTTGGTCATGAGATTATCAAAAAGGATCTTCACCTAGATCCTTTTAAATTAAAAATGA
AGTTTTAAATCAATCTAAAGTATATATGAGTAAACTTGGTCTGACAGTTACCAATGCTTAATCAGTGAGG
CACCTATCTCAGCGATCTGTCTATTTCGTTCATCCATAGTTGCCTGACTCCCCGTCGTGTAGATAACTAC
GATACGGGAGGGCTTACCATCTGGCCCCAGTGCTGCAATGATACCGCGAGACCCACGCTCACCGGCTCCA
GATTTATCAGCAATAAACCAGCCAGCCGGAAGGGCCGAGCGCAGAAGTGGTCCTGCAACTTTATCCGCCT
CCATCCAGTCTATTAATTGTTGCCGGGAAGCTAGAGTAAGTAGTTCGCCAGTTAATAGTTTGCGCAACGT
TGTTGCCATTGCTACAGGCATCGTGGTGTCACGCTCGTCGTTTGGTATGGCTTCATTCAGCTCCGGTTCC
CAACGATCAAGGCGAGTTACATGATCCCCCATGTTGTGCAAAAAAGCGGTTAGCTCCTTCGGTCCTCCGA
TCGTTGTCAGAAGTAAGTTGGCCGCAGTGTTATCACTCATGGTTATGGCAGCACTGCATAATTCTCTTAC
TGTCATGCCATCCGTAAGATGCTTTTCTGTGACTGGTGAGTACTCAACCAAGTCATTCTGAGAATAGTGT
ATGCGGCGACCGAGTTGCTCTTGCCCGGCGTCAATACGGGATAATACCGCGCCACATAGCAGAACTTTAA
AAGTGCTCATCATTGGAAAACGTTCTTCGGGGCGAAAACTCTCAAGGATCTTACCGCTGTTGAGATCCAG
TTCGATGTAACCCACTCGTGCACCCAACTGATCTTCAGCATCTTTTACTTTCACCAGCGTTTCTGGGTGA
GCAAAAACAGGAAGGCAAAATGCCGCAAAAAAGGGAATAAGGGCGACACGGAAATGTTGAATACTCATAC
TCTTCCTTTTTCAATATTATTGAAGCATTTATCAGGGTTATTGTCTCATGAGCGGATACATATTTGAATG
TATTTAGAAAAATAAACAAATAGGGGTTCCGCGCACATTTCCCCGAAAAGTGCCACCTGACGTCGACGGA
TCGGGAGATCGATCTCCCGATCCCCTAGGGTCGACTCTCAGTACAATCTGCTCTGATGCCGCATAGTTAA
GCCAGTATCTGCTCCCTGCTTGTGTGTTGGAGGTCGCTGAGTAGTGCGCGAGCAAAATTTAAGCTACAAC
AAGGCAAGGCTTGACCGACAATTGCATGAAGAATCTGCTTAGGGTTAGGCGTTTTGCGCTGCTTCGCGAT
GTACGGGCCAGATATACGCGTTGACATTGATTATTGACTAGTTATTAATAGTAATCAATTACGGGGTCAT
TAGTTCATAGCCCATATATGGAGTTCCGCGTTACATAACTTACGGTAAATGGCCCGCCTGGCTGACCGCC
CAACGACCCCCGCCCATTGACGTCAATAATGACGTATGTTCCCATAGTAACGCCAATAGGGACTTTCCAT
TGACGTCAATGGGTGGAGTATTTACGGTAAACTGCCCACTTGGCAGTACATCAAGTGTATC
