Features (pLannotate 1.2.2; 18 found; start..end, strand, type, name):
     74..453     +  enhancer       CMV enhancer: human cytomegalovirus immediate early enhancer
    454..657     +  promoter       CMV promoter: human cytomegalovirus (CMV) immediate early promoter
    699..717     +  promoter       T7 promoter: promoter for bacteriophage T7 RNA polymerase
    788..1264    +  CDS            tadA: TADA_ECOLI - Also known as yfhC. Experimental evidence at protein level: Swiss-Prot protein existence level 1. Catalyzes the deamination of adenosine to inosine at the wobble position 34 of tRNA(Arg2). Essential for cell viability. From Escherichia coli (strain K12).
   1385..1876    +  CDS            tadA: TADA_ECOLI - Also known as yfhC. Experimental evidence at protein level: Swiss-Prot protein existence level 1. Catalyzes the deamination of adenosine to inosine at the wobble position 34 of tRNA(Arg2). Essential for cell viability. From Escherichia coli (strain K12).
   1976..3577    +  CDS            dCas9(N): N-terminal portion of catalytically inactive Streptococcus pyogenes dCas9 carrying the D10A mutation (Zetsche et al., 2015)
   3578..6072    +  CDS            Cas9(C) (fragment): C-terminal portion of Streptococcus pyogenes Cas9 (Zetsche et al., 2015)
   6194..6418    +  polyA_signal   bGH poly(A) signal: bovine growth hormone polyadenylation signal
   6422..6443    +  promoter       SV40 promoter (fragment): SV40 enhancer and early promoter
   6448..6464    +  misc_feature   MCS (fragment): pBluescript multiple cloning site
   6513..6529    -  protein_bind   lac operator: The lac repressor binds to the lac operator to inhibit transcription in E. coli. This inhibition can be relieved by adding lactose or isopropyl-β-D-thiogalactopyranoside (IPTG). lac repressor encoded by lacI
   6537..6567    -  promoter       lac promoter: promoter for the E. coli lac operon
   6582..6603    -  protein_bind   CAP binding site: CAP binding activates transcription in the presence of cAMP. E. coli catabolite activator protein
   6616..6708    -  CDS            lacI (fragment): lac repressor; lacI; The lac repressor binds to the lac operator to inhibit transcription in E. coli. This inhibition can be relieved by adding lactose or isopropyl-β-D-thiogalactopyranoside (IPTG).
   6891..7479    -  rep_origin     ori: high-copy-number ColE1/pMB1/pBR322/pUC origin of replication
   7650..8510    -  CDS            AmpR: β-lactamase; bla; confers resistance to ampicillin, carbenicillin, and related antibiotics
   8511..8615    -  promoter       AmpR promoter: bla
   8686..8730    -  misc_feature   bom (fragment): basis of mobility region from pBR322
>Addgene plasmid #125652 | pCMV-ABEmax(TadA E59A, TadA*V106F) | addgene full sequence | sequence record 244316 | Addgene NGS Result
AATTGCATGAAGAATCTGCTTAGGGTTAGGCGTTTTGCGCTGCTTCGCGATGTACGGGCCAGATATACGC
GTTGACATTGATTATTGACTAGTTATTAATAGTAATCAATTACGGGGTCATTAGTTCATAGCCCATATAT
GGAGTTCCGCGTTACATAACTTACGGTAAATGGCCCGCCTGGCTGACCGCCCAACGACCCCCGCCCATTG
ACGTCAATAATGACGTATGTTCCCATAGTAACGCCAATAGGGACTTTCCATTGACGTCAATGGGTGGAGT
ATTTACGGTAAACTGCCCACTTGGCAGTACATCAAGTGTATCATATGCCAAGTACGCCCCCTATTGACGT
CAATGACGGTAAATGGCCCGCCTGGCATTATGCCCAGTACATGACCTTATGGGACTTTCCTACTTGGCAG
TACATCTACGTATTAGTCATCGCTATTACCATGGTGATGCGGTTTTGGCAGTACATCAATGGGCGTGGAT
AGCGGTTTGACTCACGGGGATTTCCAAGTCTCCACCCCATTGACGTCAATGGGAGTTTGTTTTGGCACCA
AAATCAACGGGACTTTCCAAAATGTCGTAACAACTCCGCCCCATTGACGCAAATGGGCGGTAGGCGTGTA
CGGTGGGAGGTCTATATAAGCAGAGCTGGTTTAGTGAACCGTCAGATCCGCTAGAGATCCGCGGCCGCTA
ATACGACTCACTATAGGGAGAGCCGCCACCATGAAACGGACAGCCGACGGAAGCGAGTTCGAGTCACCAA
AGAAGAAGCGGAAAGTCTCTGAAGTCGAGTTTAGCCACGAGTATTGGATGAGGCACGCACTGACCCTGGC
AAAGCGAGCATGGGATGAAAGAGAAGTCCCCGTGGGCGCCGTGCTGGTGCACAACAATAGAGTGATCGGA
GAGGGATGGAACAGGCCAATCGGCCGCCACGACCCTACCGCACACGCAGCGATCATGGCACTGAGGCAGG
GAGGCCTGGTCATGCAGAATTACCGCCTGATCGATGCCACCCTGTATGTGACACTGGAGCCATGCGTGAT
GTGCGCAGGAGCAATGATCCACAGCAGGATCGGAAGAGTGGTGTTCGGAGCACGGGACGCCAAGACCGGC
GCAGCAGGCTCCCTGATGGATGTGCTGCACCACCCCGGCATGAACCACCGGGTGGAGATCACAGAGGGAA
TCCTGGCAGACGAGTGCGCCGCCCTGCTGAGCGATTTCTTTAGAATGCGGAGACAGGAGATCAAGGCCCA
GAAGAAGGCACAGAGCTCCACCGACTCTGGAGGATCTAGCGGAGGATCCTCTGGAAGCGAGACACCAGGC
ACAAGCGAGTCCGCCACACCAGAGAGCTCCGGCGGCTCCTCCGGAGGATCCTCTGAGGTGGAGTTTTCCC
ACGAGTACTGGATGAGACATGCCCTGACCCTGGCCAAGAGGGCACGCGATGAGAGGGAGGTGCCTGTGGG
AGCCGTGCTGGTGCTGAACAATAGAGTGATCGGCGAGGGCTGGAACAGAGCCATCGGCCTGCACGACCCA
ACAGCCCATGCCGAAATTATGGCCCTGAGACAGGGCGGCCTGGTCATGCAGAACTACAGACTGATTGACG
CCACCCTGTACGTGACATTCGAGCCTTGCGTGATGTGCGCCGGCGCCATGATCCACTCTAGGATCGGCCG
CGTGGTGTTTGGCTTTAGGAACGCAAAAACCGGCGCCGCAGGCTCCCTGATGGACGTGCTGCACTACCCC
GGCATGAATCACCGCGTCGAAATTACCGAGGGAATCCTGGCAGATGAATGTGCCGCCCTGCTGTGCTATT
TCTTTCGGATGCCTAGACAGGTGTTCAATGCTCAGAAGAAGGCCCAGAGCTCCACCGACTCCGGAGGATC
TAGCGGAGGCTCCTCTGGCTCTGAGACACCTGGCACAAGCGAGAGCGCAACACCTGAAAGCAGCGGGGGC
AGCAGCGGGGGGTCAGACAAGAAGTACAGCATCGGCCTGGCCATCGGCACCAACTCTGTGGGCTGGGCCG
TGATCACCGACGAGTACAAGGTGCCCAGCAAGAAATTCAAGGTGCTGGGCAACACCGACCGGCACAGCAT
CAAGAAGAACCTGATCGGAGCCCTGCTGTTCGACAGCGGCGAAACAGCCGAGGCCACCCGGCTGAAGAGA
ACCGCCAGAAGAAGATACACCAGACGGAAGAACCGGATCTGCTATCTGCAAGAGATCTTCAGCAACGAGA
TGGCCAAGGTGGACGACAGCTTCTTCCACAGACTGGAAGAGTCCTTCCTGGTGGAAGAGGATAAGAAGCA
CGAGCGGCACCCCATCTTCGGCAACATCGTGGACGAGGTGGCCTACCACGAGAAGTACCCCACCATCTAC
CACCTGAGAAAGAAACTGGTGGACAGCACCGACAAGGCCGACCTGCGGCTGATCTATCTGGCCCTGGCCC
ACATGATCAAGTTCCGGGGCCACTTCCTGATCGAGGGCGACCTGAACCCCGACAACAGCGACGTGGACAA
GCTGTTCATCCAGCTGGTGCAGACCTACAACCAGCTGTTCGAGGAAAACCCCATCAACGCCAGCGGCGTG
GACGCCAAGGCCATCCTGTCTGCCAGACTGAGCAAGAGCAGACGGCTGGAAAATCTGATCGCCCAGCTGC
CCGGCGAGAAGAAGAATGGCCTGTTCGGAAACCTGATTGCCCTGAGCCTGGGCCTGACCCCCAACTTCAA
GAGCAACTTCGACCTGGCCGAGGATGCCAAACTGCAGCTGAGCAAGGACACCTACGACGACGACCTGGAC
AACCTGCTGGCCCAGATCGGCGACCAGTACGCCGACCTGTTTCTGGCCGCCAAGAACCTGTCCGACGCCA
TCCTGCTGAGCGACATCCTGAGAGTGAACACCGAGATCACCAAGGCCCCCCTGAGCGCCTCTATGATCAA
GAGATACGACGAGCACCACCAGGACCTGACCCTGCTGAAAGCTCTCGTGCGGCAGCAGCTGCCTGAGAAG
TACAAAGAGATTTTCTTCGACCAGAGCAAGAACGGCTACGCCGGCTACATTGACGGCGGAGCCAGCCAGG
AAGAGTTCTACAAGTTCATCAAGCCCATCCTGGAAAAGATGGACGGCACCGAGGAACTGCTCGTGAAGCT
GAACAGAGAGGACCTGCTGCGGAAGCAGCGGACCTTCGACAACGGCAGCATCCCCCACCAGATCCACCTG
GGAGAGCTGCACGCCATTCTGCGGCGGCAGGAAGATTTTTACCCATTCCTGAAGGACAACCGGGAAAAGA
TCGAGAAGATCCTGACCTTCCGCATCCCCTACTACGTGGGCCCTCTGGCCAGGGGAAACAGCAGATTCGC
CTGGATGACCAGAAAGAGCGAGGAAACCATCACCCCCTGGAACTTCGAGGAAGTGGTGGACAAGGGCGCT
TCCGCCCAGAGCTTCATCGAGCGGATGACCAACTTCGATAAGAACCTGCCCAACGAGAAGGTGCTGCCCA
AGCACAGCCTGCTGTACGAGTACTTCACCGTGTATAACGAGCTGACCAAAGTGAAATACGTGACCGAGGG
AATGAGAAAGCCCGCCTTCCTGAGCGGCGAGCAGAAAAAGGCCATCGTGGACCTGCTGTTCAAGACCAAC
CGGAAAGTGACCGTGAAGCAGCTGAAAGAGGACTACTTCAAGAAAATCGAGTGCTTCGACTCCGTGGAAA
TCTCCGGCGTGGAAGATCGGTTCAACGCCTCCCTGGGCACATACCACGATCTGCTGAAAATTATCAAGGA
CAAGGACTTCCTGGACAATGAGGAAAACGAGGACATTCTGGAAGATATCGTGCTGACCCTGACACTGTTT
GAGGACAGAGAGATGATCGAGGAACGGCTGAAAACCTATGCCCACCTGTTCGACGACAAAGTGATGAAGC
AGCTGAAGCGGCGGAGATACACCGGCTGGGGCAGGCTGAGCCGGAAGCTGATCAACGGCATCCGGGACAA
GCAGTCCGGCAAGACAATCCTGGATTTCCTGAAGTCCGACGGCTTCGCCAACAGAAACTTCATGCAGCTG
ATCCACGACGACAGCCTGACCTTTAAAGAGGACATCCAGAAAGCCCAGGTGTCCGGCCAGGGCGATAGCC
TGCACGAGCACATTGCCAATCTGGCCGGCAGCCCCGCCATTAAGAAGGGCATCCTGCAGACAGTGAAGGT
GGTGGACGAGCTCGTGAAAGTGATGGGCCGGCACAAGCCCGAGAACATCGTGATCGAAATGGCCAGAGAG
AACCAGACCACCCAGAAGGGACAGAAGAACAGCCGCGAGAGAATGAAGCGGATCGAAGAGGGCATCAAAG
AGCTGGGCAGCCAGATCCTGAAAGAACACCCCGTGGAAAACACCCAGCTGCAGAACGAGAAGCTGTACCT
GTACTACCTGCAGAATGGGCGGGATATGTACGTGGACCAGGAACTGGACATCAACCGGCTGTCCGACTAC
GATGTGGACCATATCGTGCCTCAGAGCTTTCTGAAGGACGACTCCATCGACAACAAGGTGCTGACCAGAA
GCGACAAGAACCGGGGCAAGAGCGACAACGTGCCCTCCGAAGAGGTCGTGAAGAAGATGAAGAACTACTG
GCGGCAGCTGCTGAACGCCAAGCTGATTACCCAGAGAAAGTTCGACAATCTGACCAAGGCCGAGAGAGGC
GGCCTGAGCGAACTGGATAAGGCCGGCTTCATCAAGAGACAGCTGGTGGAAACCCGGCAGATCACAAAGC
ACGTGGCACAGATCCTGGACTCCCGGATGAACACTAAGTACGACGAGAATGACAAGCTGATCCGGGAAGT
GAAAGTGATCACCCTGAAGTCCAAGCTGGTGTCCGATTTCCGGAAGGATTTCCAGTTTTACAAAGTGCGC
GAGATCAACAACTACCACCACGCCCACGACGCCTACCTGAACGCCGTCGTGGGAACCGCCCTGATCAAAA
AGTACCCTAAGCTGGAAAGCGAGTTCGTGTACGGCGACTACAAGGTGTACGACGTGCGGAAGATGATCGC
CAAGAGCGAGCAGGAAATCGGCAAGGCTACCGCCAAGTACTTCTTCTACAGCAACATCATGAACTTTTTC
AAGACCGAGATTACCCTGGCCAACGGCGAGATCCGGAAGCGGCCTCTGATCGAGACAAACGGCGAAACCG
GGGAGATCGTGTGGGATAAGGGCCGGGATTTTGCCACCGTGCGGAAAGTGCTGAGCATGCCCCAAGTGAA
TATCGTGAAAAAGACCGAGGTGCAGACAGGCGGCTTCAGCAAAGAGTCTATCCTGCCCAAGAGGAACAGC
GATAAGCTGATCGCCAGAAAGAAGGACTGGGACCCTAAGAAGTACGGCGGCTTCGACAGCCCCACCGTGG
CCTATTCTGTGCTGGTGGTGGCCAAAGTGGAAAAGGGCAAGTCCAAGAAACTGAAGAGTGTGAAAGAGCT
GCTGGGGATCACCATCATGGAAAGAAGCAGCTTCGAGAAGAATCCCATCGACTTTCTGGAAGCCAAGGGC
TACAAAGAAGTGAAAAAGGACCTGATCATCAAGCTGCCTAAGTACTCCCTGTTCGAGCTGGAAAACGGCC
GGAAGAGAATGCTGGCCTCTGCCGGCGAACTGCAGAAGGGAAACGAACTGGCCCTGCCCTCCAAATATGT
GAACTTCCTGTACCTGGCCAGCCACTATGAGAAGCTGAAGGGCTCCCCCGAGGATAATGAGCAGAAACAG
CTGTTTGTGGAACAGCACAAGCACTACCTGGACGAGATCATCGAGCAGATCAGCGAGTTCTCCAAGAGAG
TGATCCTGGCCGACGCTAATCTGGACAAAGTGCTGTCCGCCTACAACAAGCACCGGGATAAGCCCATCAG
AGAGCAGGCCGAGAATATCATCCACCTGTTTACCCTGACCAATCTGGGAGCCCCTGCCGCCTTCAAGTAC
TTTGACACCACCATCGACCGGAAGAGGTACACCAGCACCAAAGAGGTGCTGGACGCCACCCTGATCCACC
AGAGCATCACCGGCCTGTACGAGACACGGATCGACCTGTCTCAGCTGGGAGGTGACTCTGGCGGCTCAAA
AAGAACCGCCGACGGCAGCGAATTCGAGCCCAAGAAGAAGAGGAAAGTCTAACCGGTCATCATCACCATC
ACCATTGAGTTTAAACCCGCTGATCAGCCTCGACTGTGCCTTCTAGTTGCCAGCCATCTGTTGTTTGCCC
CTCCCCCGTGCCTTCCTTGACCCTGGAAGGTGCCACTCCCACTGTCCTTTCCTAATAAAATGAGGAAATT
GCATCGCATTGTCTGAGTAGGTGTCATTCTATTCTGGGGGGTGGGGTGGGGCAGGACAGCAAGGGGGAGG
ATTGGGAAGACAATAGCAGGCATGCTGGGGATGCGGTGGGCTCTATGGCTTCTGAGGCGGAAAGAACCAG
CTGGGGCTCGATACCGTCGACCTCTAGCTAGAGCTTGGCGTAATCATGGTCATAGCTGTTTCCTGTGTGA
AATTGTTATCCGCTCACAATTCCACACAACATACGAGCCGGAAGCATAAAGTGTAAAGCCTAGGGTGCCT
AATGAGTGAGCTAACTCACATTAATTGCGTTGCGCTCACTGCCCGCTTTCCAGTCGGGAAACCTGTCGTG
CCAGCTGCATTAATGAATCGGCCAACGCGCGGGGAGAGGCGGTTTGCGTATTGGGCGCTCTTCCGCTTCC
TCGCTCACTGACTCGCTGCGCTCGGTCGTTCGGCTGCGGCGAGCGGTATCAGCTCACTCAAAGGCGGTAA
TACGGTTATCCACAGAATCAGGGGATAACGCAGGAAAGAACATGTGAGCAAAAGGCCAGCAAAAGGCCAG
GAACCGTAAAAAGGCCGCGTTGCTGGCGTTTTTCCATAGGCTCCGCCCCCCTGACGAGCATCACAAAAAT
CGACGCTCAAGTCAGAGGTGGCGAAACCCGACAGGACTATAAAGATACCAGGCGTTTCCCCCTGGAAGCT
CCCTCGTGCGCTCTCCTGTTCCGACCCTGCCGCTTACCGGATACCTGTCCGCCTTTCTCCCTTCGGGAAG
CGTGGCGCTTTCTCATAGCTCACGCTGTAGGTATCTCAGTTCGGTGTAGGTCGTTCGCTCCAAGCTGGGC
TGTGTGCACGAACCCCCCGTTCAGCCCGACCGCTGCGCCTTATCCGGTAACTATCGTCTTGAGTCCAACC
CGGTAAGACACGACTTATCGCCACTGGCAGCAGCCACTGGTAACAGGATTAGCAGAGCGAGGTATGTAGG
CGGTGCTACAGAGTTCTTGAAGTGGTGGCCTAACTACGGCTACACTAGAAGAACAGTATTTGGTATCTGC
GCTCTGCTGAAGCCAGTTACCTTCGGAAAAAGAGTTGGTAGCTCTTGATCCGGCAAACAAACCACCGCTG
GTAGCGGTGGTTTTTTTGTTTGCAAGCAGCAGATTACGCGCAGAAAAAAAGGATCTCAAGAAGATCCTTT
GATCTTTTCTACGGGGTCTGACACTCAGTGGAACGAAAACTCACGTTAAGGGATTTTGGTCATGAGATTA
TCAAAAAGGATCTTCACCTAGATCCTTTTAAATTAAAAATGAAGTTTTAAATCAATCTAAAGTATATATG
AGTAAACTTGGTCTGACAGTTACCAATGCTTAATCAGTGAGGCACCTATCTCAGCGATCTGTCTATTTCG
TTCATCCATAGTTGCCTGACTCCCCGTCGTGTAGATAACTACGATACGGGAGGGCTTACCATCTGGCCCC
AGTGCTGCAATGATACCGCGAGACCCACGCTCACCGGCTCCAGATTTATCAGCAATAAACCAGCCAGCCG
GAAGGGCCGAGCGCAGAAGTGGTCCTGCAACTTTATCCGCCTCCATCCAGTCTATTAATTGTTGCCGGGA
AGCTAGAGTAAGTAGTTCGCCAGTTAATAGTTTGCGCAACGTTGTTGCCATTGCTACAGGCATCGTGGTG
TCACGCTCGTCGTTTGGTATGGCTTCATTCAGCTCCGGTTCCCAACGATCAAGGCGAGTTACATGATCCC
CCATGTTGTGCAAAAAAGCGGTTAGCTCCTTCGGTCCTCCGATCGTTGTCAGAAGTAAGTTGGCCGCAGT
GTTATCACTCATGGTTATGGCAGCACTGCATAATTCTCTTACTGTCATGCCATCCGTAAGATGCTTTTCT
GTGACTGGTGAGTACTCAACCAAGTCATTCTGAGAATAGTGTATGCGGCGACCGAGTTGCTCTTGCCCGG
CGTCAATACGGGATAATACCGCGCCACATAGCAGAACTTTAAAAGTGCTCATCATTGGAAAACGTTCTTC
GGGGCGAAAACTCTCAAGGATCTTACCGCTGTTGAGATCCAGTTCGATGTAACCCACTCGTGCACCCAAC
TGATCTTCAGCATCTTTTACTTTCACCAGCGTTTCTGGGTGAGCAAAAACAGGAAGGCAAAATGCCGCAA
AAAAGGGAATAAGGGCGACACGGAAATGTTGAATACTCATACTCTTCCTTTTTCAATATTATTGAAGCAT
TTATCAGGGTTATTGTCTCATGAGCGGATACATATTTGAATGTATTTAGAAAAATAAACAAATAGGGGTT
CCGCGCACATTTCCCCGAAAAGTGCCACCTGACGTCGACGGATCGGGAGATCGATCTCCCGATCCCCTAG
GGTCGACTCTCAGTACAATCTGCTCTGATGCCGCATAGTTAAGCCAGTATCTGCTCCCTGCTTGTGTGTT
GGAGGTCGCTGAGTAGTGCGCGAGCAAAATTTAAGCTACAACAAGGCAAGGCTTGACCGAC
